>Addgene plasmid #131946 | pDONR221_SLC16A10 | addgene full sequence | sequence record 259577 | Addgene NGS Result
CTTTCCTGCGTTATCCCCTGATTCTGTGGATAACCGTATTACCGCCTTTGAGTGAGCTGATACCGCTCGC
CGCAGCCGAACGACCGAGCGCAGCGAGTCAGTGAGCGAGGAAGCGGAAGAGCGCCCAATACGCAAACCGC
CTCTCCCCGCGCGTTGGCCGATTCATTAATGCAGCTGGCACGACAGGTTTCCCGACTGGAAAGCGGGCAG
TGAGCGCAACGCAATTAATACGCGTACCGCTAGCCAGGAAGAGTTTGTAGAAACGCAAAAAGGCCATCCG
TCAGGATGGCCTTCTGCTTAGTTTGATGCCTGGCAGTTTATGGCGGGCGTCCTGCCCGCCACCCTCCGGG
CCGTTGCTTCACAACGTTCAAATCCGCTCCCGGCGGATTTGTCCTACTCAGGAGAGCGTTCACCGACAAA
CAACAGATAAAACGAAAGGCCCAGTCTTCCGACTGAGCCTTTCGTTTTATTTGATGCCTGGCAGTTCCCT
ACTCTCGCGTTAACGCTAGCATGGATGTTTTCCCAGTCACGACGTTGTAAAACGACGGCCAGTCTTAAGC
TCGGGCCCCAAATAATGATTTTATTTTGACTGATAGTGACCTGTTCGTTGCAACACATTGATGAGCAATG
CTTTTTTATAATGCCAACTTTGTACAAAAAAGCAGGCTCCACCATGGTGCTGTCCCAGGAGGAGCCAGAT
AGCGCCAGGGGCACCTCCGAGGCCCAGCCTCTGGGCCCTGCCCCAACAGGAGCAGCACCACCTCCAGGAC
CAGGACCTTCCGACTCTCCTGAGGCAGCCGTGGAGAAGGTGGAGGTGGAGCTGGCAGGACCAGCAACCGC
AGAGCCCCACGAGCCCCCTGAGCCACCCGAGGGCGGCTGGGGCTGGCTGGTCATGCTGGCCGCCATGTGG
TGCAACGGCTCCGTGTTCGGCATCCAGAATGCCTGTGGCGTGCTGTTTGTGAGCATGCTGGAGACCTTCG
GCTCCAAGGACGATGACAAGATGGTGTTTAAGACAGCCTGGGTGGGCAGCCTGTCCATGGGCATGATCTT
CTTTTGCTGTCCCATCGTGAGCGTGTTTACCGATCTGTTCGGCTGCAGGAAGACAGCAGTGGTGGGAGCA
GCAGTGGGCTTTGTGGGCCTGATGAGCTCCTCTTTCGTGAGCTCCATCGAGCCACTGTACCTGACATATG
GCATCATCTTTGCCTGCGGCTGTTCCTTCGCCTACCAGCCCTCTCTGGTCATCCTGGGCCACTACTTCAA
GAAGCGGCTGGGACTGGTGAACGGAATCGTGACCGCAGGCTCTAGCGTGTTCACAATCCTGCTGCCACTG
CTGCTGAGGGTGCTGATCGATTCCGTGGGCCTGTTTTACACCCTGCGGGTGCTGTGCATCTTTATGTTCG
TGCTGTTTCTGGCCGGCTTCACATATCGGCCCCTGGCCACCTCTACAAAGGACAAGGAGTCCGGCGGCTC
TGGCTCCTCTCTGTTTTCTAGAAAGAAGTTCAGCCCTCCAAAGAAGATCTTTAATTTCGCCATCTTCAAG
GTGACCGCATACGCCGTGTGGGCAGTGGGAATCCCTCTGGCCCTGTTTGGCTACTTCGTGCCATATGTGC
ACCTGATGAAGCACGTGAACGAGCGGTTCCAGGATGAGAAGAATAAGGAGGTGGTGCTGATGTGCATCGG
AGTGACATCTGGAGTGGGCCGGCTGCTGTTTGGCAGAATCGCCGACTACGTGCCTGGCGTGAAGAAGGTG
TATCTGCAGGTGCTGAGCTTCTTTTTCATCGGCCTGATGTCTATGATGATCCCACTGTGCAGCATCTTCG
GCGCCCTGATCGCCGTGTGCCTGATCATGGGCCTGTTTGATGGCTGTTTCATCTCCATCATGGCACCAAT
CGCCTTTGAGCTGGTGGGAGCACAGGACGTGAGCCAGGCCATCGGCTTTCTGCTGGGCTTCATGTCCATC
CCTATGACCGTGGGACCACCTATCGCAGGACTGCTGAGGGATAAGCTGGGCAGCTACGACGTGGCCTTTT
ATCTGGCAGGAGTGCCACCACTGATCGGAGGAGCCGTGCTGTGCTTCATCCCATGGATCCACTCCAAGAA
GCAGCGCGAGATCTCTAAGACCACAGGCAAGGAGAAGATGGAGAAGATGCTGGAGAACCAGAATAGCCTG
CTGAGCTCCTCTAGCGGCATGTTCAAGAAGGAGTCTGACAGCATCATCGACCCAGCTTTCTTGTACAAAG
TTGGCATTATAAGAAAGCATTGCTTATCAATTTGTTGCAACGAACAGGTCACTATCAGTCAAAATAAAAT
CATTATTTGCCATCCAGCTGATATCCCCTATAGTGAGTCGTATTACATGGTCATAGCTGTTTCCTGGCAG
CTCTGGCCCGTGTCTCAAAATCTCTGATGTTACATTGCACAAGATAAAAATATATCATCATGAACAATAA
AACTGTCTGCTTACATAAACAGTAATACAAGGGGTGTTATGAGCCATATTCAACGGGAAACGTCGAGGCC
GCGATTAAATTCCAACATGGATGCTGATTTATATGGGTATAAATGGGCTCGCGATAATGTCGGGCAATCA
GGTGCGACAATCTATCGCTTGTATGGGAAGCCCGATGCGCCAGAGTTGTTTCTGAAACATGGCAAAGGTA
GCGTTGCCAATGATGTTACAGATGAGATGGTCAGACTAAACTGGCTGACGGAATTTATGCCTCTTCCGAC
CATCAAGCATTTTATCCGTACTCCTGATGATGCATGGTTACTCACCACTGCGATCCCCGGAAAAACAGCA
TTCCAGGTATTAGAAGAATATCCTGATTCAGGTGAAAATATTGTTGATGCGCTGGCAGTGTTCCTGCGCC
GGTTGCATTCGATTCCTGTTTGTAATTGTCCTTTTAACAGCGATCGCGTATTTCGTCTCGCTCAGGCGCA
ATCACGAATGAATAACGGTTTGGTTGATGCGAGTGATTTTGATGACGAGCGTAATGGCTGGCCTGTTGAA
CAAGTCTGGAAAGAAATGCATAAACTTTTGCCATTCTCACCGGATTCAGTCGTCACTCATGGTGATTTCT
CACTTGATAACCTTATTTTTGACGAGGGGAAATTAATAGGTTGTATTGATGTTGGACGAGTCGGAATCGC
AGACCGATACCAGGATCTTGCCATCCTATGGAACTGCCTCGGTGAGTTTTCTCCTTCATTACAGAAACGG
CTTTTTCAAAAATATGGTATTGATAATCCTGATATGAATAAATTGCAGTTTCATTTGATGCTCGATGAGT
TTTTCTAATCAGAATTGGTTAATTGGTTGTAACACTGGCAGAGCATTACGCTGACTTGACGGGACGGCGC
AAGCTCATGACCAAAATCCCTTAACGTGAGTTACGCGTCGTTCCACTGAGCGTCAGACCCCGTAGAAAAG
ATCAAAGGATCTTCTTGAGATCCTTTTTTTCTGCGCGTAATCTGCTGCTTGCAAACAAAAAAACCACCGC
TACCAGCGGTGGTTTGTTTGCCGGATCAAGAGCTACCAACTCTTTTTCCGAAGGTAACTGGCTTCAGCAG
AGCGCAGATACCAAATACTGTTCTTCTAGTGTAGCCGTAGTTAGGCCACCACTTCAAGAACTCTGTAGCA
CCGCCTACATACCTCGCTCTGCTAATCCTGTTACCAGTGGCTGCTGCCAGTGGCGATAAGTCGTGTCTTA
CCGGGTTGGACTCAAGACGATAGTTACCGGATAAGGCGCAGCGGTCGGGCTGAACGGGGGGTTCGTGCAC
ACAGCCCAGCTTGGAGCGAACGACCTACACCGAACTGAGATACCTACAGCGTGAGCTATGAGAAAGCGCC
ACGCTTCCCGAAGGGAGAAAGGCGGACAGGTATCCGGTAAGCGGCAGGGTCGGAACAGGAGAGCGCACGA
GGGAGCTTCCAGGGGGAAACGCCTGGTATCTTTATAGTCCTGTCGGGTTTCGCCACCTCTGACTTGAGCG
TCGATTTTTGTGATGCTCGTCAGGGGGGCGGAGCCTATGGAAAAACGCCAGCAACGCGGCCTTTTTACGG
TTCCTGGCCTTTTGCTGGCCTTTTGCTCACATGTT
Features (pLannotate 1.2.2; 10 found; start..end, strand, type, name):
    121..213     +  CDS            lacI (fragment): lac repressor; lacI; The lac repressor binds to the lac operator to inhibit transcription in E. coli. This inhibition can be relieved by adding lactose or isopropyl-β-D-thiogalactopyranoside (IPTG).
    268..295     -  terminator     rrnB T2 terminator: transcription terminator T2 from the E. coli rrnB gene
    427..470     +  terminator     rrnB T1 terminator: Escherichia coli rrnB; transcription terminator T1 from the E. coli rrnB gene
    517..553     -  CDS            lacZα (fragment): LacZα fragment of β-galactosidase; lacZ fragment
    569..668     +  protein_bind   attL1: mutant version of attL; recombination site for the Gateway® LR reaction LR Clonase™
    674..2218    +  CDS            SLC16A10: MOT10_HUMAN - Also known as MCT10, TAT1. Experimental evidence at protein level: Swiss-Prot protein existence level 1. Sodium-independent transporter that mediates the uptake of aromatic acids. Can function as a net efflux pathway for aromatic amino acids in the basosolateral epithelial cells (By similarity). From Homo sapiens (Human).
   2220..2319    -  protein_bind   attL2: mutant version of attL; recombination site for the Gateway® LR reaction LR Clonase™
   2337..2355    -  promoter       T7 promoter: promoter for bacteriophage T7 RNA polymerase
   2489..3298    +  CDS            KanR: aminoglycoside phosphotransferase; aph(3')-Ia; confers resistance to kanamycin in bacteria or G418 (Geneticin®) in eukaryotes
   3445..4033    +  rep_origin     ori: high-copy-number ColE1/pMB1/pBR322/pUC origin of replication
