[The description below was written by a language model from this plasmid's Addgene catalogue record and pLannotate feature annotations shown in this document.]
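Description:
pDONR221_SLC16A10 is a Gateway entry clone built on the pDONR221 backbone and carrying a codon-optimized open reading frame for human SLC16A10 (also known as TAT1 or MCT10). The sequenced plasmid is about 4.1 kb. It is maintained in E. coli through a high-copy ColE1/pUC-type origin of replication and selected with kanamycin via an aminoglycoside phosphotransferase (KanR) gene. Although the catalogue lists the vector type as mammalian expression, the feature table shows no eukaryotic promoter or polyadenylation signal. The plasmid is therefore a shuttle for the ORF rather than an expression construct in its own right.

The 1,545 bp SLC16A10 coding sequence lies between attL1 and attL2 sites. These are the recombination sites used in the Gateway LR Clonase reaction, which transfers the insert directionally and in frame into any attR-containing destination vector. SLC16A10 is annotated as a sodium-independent transporter that mediates uptake of aromatic amino acids and can act as an efflux route for them in basolateral epithelial membranes. Upstream of the cassette, rrnB T1 and T2 transcription terminators insulate the insert from read-through transcription in bacteria. A T7 promoter sits just beyond attL2, oriented back towards the insert. The short lacI and lacZα fragments detected are backbone remnants with no functional role. No epitope tags or reporters are annotated. Whether the ORF ends in a stop codon is not stated, which matters for C-terminal fusions in destination vectors. The plasmid belongs to a consortium-generated collection of solute carrier (SLC) transporter clones and is intended for subcloning the ORF into custom expression vectors for transporter research and drug discovery.
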