Addgene plasmid #131946: pDONR221_SLC16A10
Purpose: Gateway entry clone with codon-optimized ORF sequence for subcloning into custom expression vectors
Depositing lab: RESOLUTE Consortium & Giulio Superti-Furga. Depositing organization: CeMM Research Center for Molecular Medicine. Publication: The RESOLUTE consortium: unlocking SLC transporters for drug discovery. Superti-Furga G, Lackner D, Wiedmer T, Ingles-Prieto A, Barbosa B, Girardi E, Goldmann U, Gurtl B, Klavins K, Klimek C, Lindinger S, Lineiro-Retes E, Muller AC, Onstein S, Redinger G, Reil D, Sedlyarov V, Wolf G, Crawford M, Everley R, ... Steppan CM. Nat Rev Drug Discov. 2020 Jul;19(7):429-430. doi: 10.1038/d41573-020-00056-6. PubMed 32265506.
Backbone
  Vector backbone: pDONR221
  Backbone manufacturer: Thermo Fisher Scientific
  Backbone size w/o insert (bp): 2550
  Vector type: Mammalian Expression
Growth in bacteria
  Bacterial resistance: Kanamycin, 50 μg/mL
  Growth temperature: 37°C
  Growth strain: Stbl3
  Copy number: High Copy
Gene/Insert
  Gene/Insert name: SLC16A10 (alt name: TAT1, MCT10)
  Species: H. sapiens (human)
  Insert size (bp): 1545
  Entrez Gene: SLC16A10 (a.k.a. RP11-428F8.3, MCT10, PRO0813, TAT1)
  Cloning method: Gateway Cloning
  Sequencing primers: 5′ M13-fwd; 3′ M13-rev
Terms and licenses: Academic/Nonprofit Terms; Industry Terms
Depositor comments: For more information on the full Resolute plasmid collection, please see www.addgene.org/depositor-collections/re-solute/. Please provide your feedback on this plasmid to the RESOLUTE consortium by filling out their RESOLUTE repository feedback form: https://forms.office.com/Pages/ResponsePage.aspx?id=0e05yklzmkS7rjFGQL4N7z4feCLQvEJAmVcOCM_u885UN1JJRko0Ukg4TVQwNTZLOUxPQVJWT1NHUCQlQCN0PWcu
How to cite: pDONR221_SLC16A10 was a gift from RESOLUTE Consortium & Giulio Superti-Furga (Addgene plasmid # 131946 ; http://n2t.net/addgene:131946 ; RRID:Addgene_131946)
