>Addgene plasmid #131946 | pDONR221_SLC16A10 | depositor partial sequence | sequence record 253292 | Codon-optimized ORF of SLC16A10
ATGGTGCTGTCCCAGGAGGAGCCAGATAGCGCCAGGGGCACCTCCGAGGCCCAGCCTCTGGGCCCTGCCC
CAACAGGAGCAGCACCACCTCCAGGACCAGGACCTTCCGACTCTCCTGAGGCAGCCGTGGAGAAGGTGGA
GGTGGAGCTGGCAGGACCAGCAACCGCAGAGCCCCACGAGCCCCCTGAGCCACCCGAGGGCGGCTGGGGC
TGGCTGGTCATGCTGGCCGCCATGTGGTGCAACGGCTCCGTGTTCGGCATCCAGAATGCCTGTGGCGTGC
TGTTTGTGAGCATGCTGGAGACCTTCGGCTCCAAGGACGATGACAAGATGGTGTTTAAGACAGCCTGGGT
GGGCAGCCTGTCCATGGGCATGATCTTCTTTTGCTGTCCCATCGTGAGCGTGTTTACCGATCTGTTCGGC
TGCAGGAAGACAGCAGTGGTGGGAGCAGCAGTGGGCTTTGTGGGCCTGATGAGCTCCTCTTTCGTGAGCT
CCATCGAGCCACTGTACCTGACATATGGCATCATCTTTGCCTGCGGCTGTTCCTTCGCCTACCAGCCCTC
TCTGGTCATCCTGGGCCACTACTTCAAGAAGCGGCTGGGACTGGTGAACGGAATCGTGACCGCAGGCTCT
AGCGTGTTCACAATCCTGCTGCCACTGCTGCTGAGGGTGCTGATCGATTCCGTGGGCCTGTTTTACACCC
TGCGGGTGCTGTGCATCTTTATGTTCGTGCTGTTTCTGGCCGGCTTCACATATCGGCCCCTGGCCACCTC
TACAAAGGACAAGGAGTCCGGCGGCTCTGGCTCCTCTCTGTTTTCTAGAAAGAAGTTCAGCCCTCCAAAG
AAGATCTTTAATTTCGCCATCTTCAAGGTGACCGCATACGCCGTGTGGGCAGTGGGAATCCCTCTGGCCC
TGTTTGGCTACTTCGTGCCATATGTGCACCTGATGAAGCACGTGAACGAGCGGTTCCAGGATGAGAAGAA
TAAGGAGGTGGTGCTGATGTGCATCGGAGTGACATCTGGAGTGGGCCGGCTGCTGTTTGGCAGAATCGCC
GACTACGTGCCTGGCGTGAAGAAGGTGTATCTGCAGGTGCTGAGCTTCTTTTTCATCGGCCTGATGTCTA
TGATGATCCCACTGTGCAGCATCTTCGGCGCCCTGATCGCCGTGTGCCTGATCATGGGCCTGTTTGATGG
CTGTTTCATCTCCATCATGGCACCAATCGCCTTTGAGCTGGTGGGAGCACAGGACGTGAGCCAGGCCATC
GGCTTTCTGCTGGGCTTCATGTCCATCCCTATGACCGTGGGACCACCTATCGCAGGACTGCTGAGGGATA
AGCTGGGCAGCTACGACGTGGCCTTTTATCTGGCAGGAGTGCCACCACTGATCGGAGGAGCCGTGCTGTG
CTTCATCCCATGGATCCACTCCAAGAAGCAGCGCGAGATCTCTAAGACCACAGGCAAGGAGAAGATGGAG
AAGATGCTGGAGAACCAGAATAGCCTGCTGAGCTCCTCTAGCGGCATGTTCAAGAAGGAGTCTGACAGCA
TCATC
